>Addgene plasmid #126663 | pMT Ptp69D-GFP | addgene full sequence | sequence record 251729 | Addgene NGS Result
AAGGAGAAAATACCGCATCAGGCGCCATTCGCCATTCAGGCTGCGCAACTGTTGGGAAGGGCGATCGGTG
CGGGCCTCTTCGCTATTACGCCAGCTGGCGAAAGGGGGATGTGCTGCAAGGCGATTAAGTTGGGTAACGC
CAGGGTTTTCCCAGTCACGACGTTGTAAAACGACGGCCAGTGAATTAATTCGTTGCAGGACAGGATGTGG
TGCCCGATGTGACTAGCTCTTTGCTGCAGGCCGTCCTATCCTCTGGTTCCGATAAGAGACCCAGAACTCC
GGCCCCCCACCGCCCACCGCCACCCCCATACATATGTGGTACGCAAGTAAGAGTGCCTGCGCATGCCCCA
TGTGCCCCACCAAGAGCTTTGCATCCCATACAAGTCCCCAAAGTGGAGAACCGAACCAATTCTTCGCGGG
CAGAACAAAAGCTTCTGCACACGTCTCCACTCGAATTTGGAGCCGGCCGGCGTGTGCAAAAGAGGTGAAT
CGAACGAAAGACCCGTGTGTAAAGCCGCGTTTCCAAAATGTATAAAACCGAGAGCATCTGGCCAATGTGC
ATCAGTTGTGGTCAGCAGCAAAATCAAGTGAATCATCTCAGTGCAACTAAAGGGGGGATCTAGATCGGGG
TACCTACTAGTGAAATGCACCATCACCATCATCACGAAGATCAAGTTGACCCAAGACTTATTGACGGAAA
AGGAGGAGGAGGCCGGCCCATGGCGTTACTCTACCGACGCATGTCGATGCTATTAAATATAATTCTTGCA
TATATTTTCCTTTGTGCGATATGTGTGCAAGGATCTGTGAAACAAGAGTGGGCAGAAATAGGTAAAAACG
TATCTCTAGAGTGCGCATCTGAAAACGAAGCAGTATCATGGAAACTGGGCAACCAAACTATTAATAAAAA
CCATACAAGATATAAAATAAGAACTGAGCCATTGAAATCCAACGACGATGGCAGTGAAAACAACGATAGT
CAAGACTTCATCAAGTATAAGAATGTCCTGACGCTTCTCGATGTCAATATAAATGACTCGGGGAACTACA
CCTGCACAGCCCAAACGGGGCAAAACCATTCGACTGAATTCCAAGTTAGGCCATACCTTCCATCCAAAGT
CCTGCAAAGTACCCCCGATAGGATTAAGAGAAAAATCAAGCAGGATGTCATGTTGTACTGTTTGATCGAG
ATGTACCCACAAAATGAGACAACTAATAGAAACCTCAAGTGGCTTAAGGACGGCAGCCAGTTTGAATTCC
TGGACACCTTCTCGTCCATTTCGAAGCTAAACGATACGCACTTAAACTTCACCCTGGAATTCACAGAAGT
TTACAAGAAAGAGAATGGCACCTACAAGTGCACCGTCTTCGATGACACCGGACTCGAAATTACCTCCAAA
GAGATTACCCTTTTCGTAATGGAAGTGCCACAAGTTAGCATTGATTTCGCCAAGGCAGTTGGTGCTAATA
AAATATACCTAAATTGGACCGTTAACGACGGCAACGATCCAATTCAGAAGTTCTTCATCACTCTGCAGGA
GGCTGGAACACCGACTTTTACTTATCATAAGGACTTTATTAACGGCAGCCATACATCGTATATTCTGGAC
CATTTCAAGCCGAACACAACCTATTTTTTAAGAATCGTGGGAAAGAACTCGATTGGCAATGGCCAACCCA
CCCAGTATCCCCAGGGAATCACCACGCTTAGTTATGATCCCATATTTATACCAAAAGTCGAGACCACCGG
CAGCACGGCGTCCACGATAACGATTGGCTGGAATCCACCGCCGCCAGATCTCATTGATTATATACAATAC
TACGAACTGATTGTCTCCGAATCGGGCGAGGTGCCCAAAGTGATCGAAGAGGCCATTTACCAGCAGAATT
CTCGAAACTTGCCATACATGTTTGATAAGCTTAAGACCGCCACAGACTACGAATTTAGGGTAAGGGCATG
TAGTGATCTAACCAAGACTTGTGGACCATGGTCCGAAAACGTGAACGGCACAACGATGGACGGCGTGGCA
ACAAAACCCACCAACTTGAGCATACAGTGTCATCATGACAACGTCACGAGAGGCAACTCCATCGCCATTA
ACTGGGACGTTCCCAAGACGCCAAACGGCAAGGTTGTGTCATATTTAATTCACTTGCTGGGCAATCCCAT
GAGCACAGTGGATAGAGAGATGTGGGGACCAAAGATTCGAAGAATCGATGAACCCCATCACAAGACCCTC
TACGAAAGTGTTAGCCCGAACACAAACTACACGGTGACGGTGTCTGCCATAACGCGGCACAAGAAGAACG
GCGAACCGGCCACCGGAAGTTGTCTAATGCCCGTCTCCACGCCGGATGCCATTGGCCGTACCATGTGGTC
AAAGGTGAACCTGGACTCCAAGTACGTTCTCAAGTTGTATCTACCGAAGATCAGCGAACGCAATGGGCCC
ATATGCTGCTATAGATTGTATCTAGTTAGAATTAACAATGACAACAAGGAATTGCCGGACCCGGAGAAGC
TAAACATCGCCACATATCAGGAGGTTCACAGCGATAACGTGACTAGAAGTAGTGCATATATAGCGGAAAT
GATAAGTAGCAAGTACTTTAGGCCGGAAATATTCTTGGGCGATGAAAAGAGATTTAGTGAGAACAACGAT
ATAATCCGCGACAACGACGAAATTTGTCGGAAATGCTTGGAGGGTACTCCATTTCTGAGGAAACCCGAGA
TCATTCACATACCCCCACAAGGTTCACTATCAAATTCCGATTCTGAACTGCCCATTTTGTCGGAGAAGGA
CAACTTGATCAAAGGAGCAAACTTAACAGAGCATGCTCTGAAAATCTTAGAAAGTAAGTTAAGGGATAAA
AGAAACGCGGTGACCAGCGATGAGAATCCAATTCTAAGCGCCGTCAACCCAAATGTGCCACTCCACGATT
CTAGTCGAGATGTCTTCGATGGTGAGATAGATATTAACTCCAACTACACCGGATTCCTAGAGATAATAGT
TCGGGATCGAAACAATGCCCTGATGGCTTATAGCAAATACTTTGATATAATTACTCCGGCGACTGAAGCT
GAACCCATCCAATCCTTGAACAATATGGACTACTACCTAAGCATTGGGGTCAAGGCTGGAGCCGTATTAC
TTGGTGTCATACTTGTATTTATTGTGCTGTGGGTTTTCCATCACAAGAAAACCAAGAATGAACTGCAGGG
CGAAGACACTTTAACACTAAGAGATTCTTTGAGGGCATTGTTCGGTCGACGAAATCACAACCACAGTCAT
TTTATAACTTCCGGAAATCACAAAGGATTCGACGCTGGCCCCATTCACAGATTAGATTTAGAAAACGCCT
ACAAGAACCGACATAAGGACACTGACTACGGATTTCTGCGGGAATATGAGATGCTGCCAAATCGCTTTAG
CGATCGGACAACTAAAAACAGTGATTTAAAGGAGAACGCCTGCAAGAACAGGTATCCCGATATAAAGGCT
TACGATCAGACGCGCGTAAAGTTGGCTGTCATCAATGGCCTGCAAACTACGGACTACATCAATGCTAACT
TCGTAATTGGCTACAAGGAGAGAAAGAAGTTTATCTGTGCACAGGGTCCAATGGAAAGTACCATCGATGA
TTTTTGGCGAATGATTTGGGAACAACATCTAGAAATAATTGTGATGCTTACAAATTTGGAGGAATATAAC
AAGGCCAAGTGCGCGAAATATTGGCCAGAAAAAGTATTTGATACGAAACAGTTCGGAGATATTTTAGTGA
AATTTGCACAAGAACGTAAGACTGGTGATTATATTGAACGTACCCTGAACGTTTCCAAGAACAAAGCCAA
TGTCGGCGAGGAGGAGGACCGTAGACAAATCACCCAATACCACTACCTAACGTGGAAGGACTTCATGGCA
CCAGAGCATCCACATGGCATCATCAAATTCATACGTCAAATCAATTCCGTCTACTCCCTGCAAAGGGGTC
CAATTTTAGTGCATTGCAGTGCTGGTGTGGGTAGAACCGGAACCCTGGTGGCTTTAGATTCCCTAATCCA
ACAGCTGGAGGAAGAAGACTCGGTGTCCATTTACAACACAGTGTGTGATCTACGACACCAACGAAATTTT
TTAGTCCAATCTCTGAAACAATACATCTTTCTTTACCGGGCTTTATTAGATACTGGAACCTTTGGAAACA
CGGATATTTGCATTGATACAATGGCTTCTGCAATTGAATCTCTTAAGCGGAAACCCAACGAGGGTAAATG
CAAATTGGAAGTGGAATTCGAGAAACTACTGGCCACAGCAGATGAGATAAGTAAATCATGTAGTGTGGGC
GAAAACGAGGAGAACAATATGAAGAACAGAAGTCAAGAGATTATACCCTACGATCGCAACAGAGTTATAC
TAACACCACTTCCGATGCGGGAAAACTCAACTTACATTAACGCATCATTCATAGAGGGCTATGATAATAG
CGAAACCTTCATCATTGCCCAGGATCCACTTGAAAACACTATAGGAGACTTCTGGCGAATGATCTCGGAA
CAGAGTGTTACCACCCTCGTCATGATATCCGAAATCGGAGATGGTCCCAGGAAATGCCCGCGATACTGGG
CAGATGATGAGGTTCAATACGATCACATACTCGTGAAATACGTGCACAGCGAAAGTTGTCCATACTATAC
TCGCCGCGAATTTTATGTTACGAATTGCAAAATAGACGATACGCTGAAAGTCACACAATTTCAATACAAT
GGTTGGCCCACCGTGGACGGAGAAGTTCCTGAAGTCTGCCGTGGCATTATAGAACTTGTAGATCAAGCAT
ACAACCATTATAAGAACAACAAGAATTCTGGTTGTCGATCTCCACTCACAGTTCATTGCAGCCTGGGAAC
CGATCGAAGTTCCATTTTCGTCGCCATGTGTATTTTGGTCCAGCATCTGAGGCTGGAGAAGTGTGTCGAC
ATCTGTGCCACAACAAGGAAATTACGATCTCAGCGAACGGGACTTATCAACTCATACGCACAATACGAGT
TCCTACATCGCGCAATAATTAATTATTCAGACTTACATCACATAGCCGAGTCAACATTGGATGGGCGCGC
CGGCGGCCGCTCGAGTCTAGAGGGCCCCAGCAAAGGAGAAGAACTTTTCACTGGAGTTGTCCCAATTCTT
GTTGAATTAGATGGTGATGTTAATGGGCACAAATTTTCTGTCCGTGGAGAGGGTGAAGGTGATGCTACAA
ACGGAAAACTCACCCTTAAATTTATTTGCACTACTGGAAAACTACCTGTTCCGTGGCCAACACTTGTCAC
TACTCTGACCTATGGTGTTCAATGCTTTTCCCGTTATCCGGATCACATGAAACGGCATGACTTTTTCAAG
AGTGCCATGCCCGAAGGTTATGTACAGGAACGCACTATATCTTTCAAAGATGACGGGACCTACAAGACGC
GTGCTGAAGTCAAGTTTGAAGGTGATACCCTTGTTAATCGTATCGAGTTAAAGGGTATTGATTTTAAAGA
AGATGGAAACATTCTTGGACACAAACTCGAGTACAACTTTAACTCACACAATGTATACATCACGGCAGAC
AAACAAAAGAATGGAATCAAAGCTAACTTCAAAATTCGCCACAACGTTGAAGATGGTTCCGTTCAACTAG
CAGACCATTATCAACAAAATACTCCAATTGGCGATGGCCCTGTCCTTTTACCAGACAACCATTACCTGTC
GACACAATCTGTCCTTTCGAAAGATCCCAACGAAAAGCGTGACCACATGGTCCTTCTTGAGTTTGTAACT
GCTGCTGGGATTACACATGGCATGGATGAGCTCTACAAATAGGTTTAAACCCGCTGATCAGCCTCGACTG
TGCCTTCTAAGATCCAGACATGATAAGATACATTGATGAGTTTGGACAAACCACAACTAGAATGCAGTGA
AAAAAATGCTTTATTTGTGAAATTTGTGATGCTATTGCTTTATTTGTAACCATTATAAGCTGCAATAAAC
AAGTTAACTCTAGAGGATCCGGTGCGTGGTGGTTTCATGCTTCTGGGAACGGCAAATGGGTTTAGGATTG
GGAACCCCTCATCATCTGTTGGAATATACTATTCAACCTACAAAAGTAACGTTAAACAACACTACTTTAT
ATTTGATATGAATGGCCACACCTTTTATGCCATAAAACATATTGTAAGAGAATACCACTCTTTTTATTCC
TTCTTTCCTTCTTGTACGTTTTTTGCTGTAAGTAGGTCGTGGTGCTGGTGTTGCAGTTGAAATAACTTAA
AATATAAATCATAAAACTCAAACATAAACTTGACTATTTATTTATTTATTAAGAAAGGAAATATAAATTA
TAAATTACAACAGATCCCCCGGGCTGCAGGAATTCGATAGCTTGCATGCCTGCAGGTCGGCCGCCACGAC
CGGTGCCGCCACCATCCCCTGACCCACGCCCCTGACCCCTCACAAGGAGACGACCTTCCATGACCGAGTA
CAAGCCCACGGTGCGCCTCGCCACCCGCGACGACGTCCCCCGGGCCGTACGCACCCTCGCCGCCGCGTTC
GCCGACTACCCCGCCACGCGCCACACCGTCGACCCGGACCGCCACATCGAGCGGGTCACCGAGCTGCAAG
AACTCTTCCTCACGCGCGTCGGGCTCGACATCGGCAAGGTGTGGGTCGCGGACGACGGCGCCGCGGTGGC
GGTCTGGACCACGCCGGAGAGCGTCGAAGCGGGGGCGGTGTTCGCCGAGATCGGCCCGCGCATGGCCGAG
TTGAGCGGTTCCCGGCTGGCCGCGCAGCAACAGATGGAAGGCCTCCTGGCGCCGCACCGGCCCAAGGAGC
CCGCGTGGTTCCTGGCCACCGTCGGCGTCTCGCCCGACCACCAGGGCAAGGGTCTGGGCAGCGCCGTCGT
GCTCCCCGGAGTGGAGGCGGCCGAGCGCGCCGGGGTGCCCGCCTTCCTGGAGACCTCCGCGCCCCGCAAC
CTCCCCTTCTACGAGCGGCTCGGCTTCACCGTCACCGCCGACGTCGAGGTGCCCGAAGGACCGCGCACCT
GGTGCATGACCCGCAAGCCCGGTGCCTGACGCCCGCCCCACGACCCGCAGCGCCCGACCGAAAGGAGCGC
ACGACCCCATGGCTCCGACCGAAGCCACCCGGGGCGGCCCCGCCGACCCCGCACCCGCCCCCGAGGCCCA
CCGACTCTAGATCAAGCTTATCGATACCGTCGACCTCGAGGCCAGCTAGCTTGAACTTGTTTATTGCAGC
TTATAATGGTTACAAATAAAGCAATAGCATCACAAATTTCACAAATAAAGCATTTTTTTCACTGCATTCT
AGTTGTGGTTTGTCCAAACTCATCAATGTATCTTATCATGTCTGGATCGGGTACCCAATTGCATTCATTT
TATGTTTCAGGTTCAGGGGGAGGTGTGGGAGGTTTTTTAAAGCAAGTAAAACCTCTACAAATGTGGTATG
GCTGATTATGATCAGTCGACCTGCAGGCATGCAAGCTTGGCGTAATCATGGTCATAGCTGTTTCCTGTGT
GAAATTGTTATCCGCTCACAATTCCACACAACATACGAGCCGGAAGCATAAAGTGTAAAGCCTGGGGTGC
CTAATGAGTGAGCTAACTCACATTAATTGCGTTGCGCTCACTGCCCGCTTTCCAGTCGGGAAACCTGTCG
TGCCAGCTGCATTAATGAATCGGCCAACGCGCGGGGAGAGGCGGTTTGCGTATTGGGCGCTCTTCCGCTT
CCTCGCTCACTGACTCGCTGCGCTCGGTCGTTCGGCTGCGGCGAGCGGTATCAGCTCACTCAAAGGCGGT
AATACGGTTATCCACAGAATCAGGGGATAACGCAGGAAAGAACATGTGAGCAAAAGGCCAGCAAAAGGCC
AGGAACCGTAAAAAGGCCGCGTTGCTGGCGTTTTTCCATAGGCTCCGCCCCCCTGACGAGCATCACAAAA
ATCGACGCTCAAGTCAGAGGTGGCGAAACCCGACAGGACTATAAAGATACCAGGCGTTTCCCCCTGGAAG
CTCCCTCGTGCGCTCTCCTGTTCCGACCCTGCCGCTTACCGGATACCTGTCCGCCTTTCTCCCTTCGGGA
AGCGTGGCGCTTTCTCATAGCTCACGCTGTAGGTATCTCAGTTCGGTGTAGGTCGTTCGCTCCAAGCTGG
GCTGTGTGCACGAACCCCCCGTTCAGCCCGACCGCTGCGCCTTATCCGGTAACTATCGTCTTGAGTCCAA
CCCGGTAAGACACGACTTATCGCCACTGGCAGCAGCCACTGGTAACAGGATTAGCAGAGCGAGGTATGTA
GGCGGTGCTACAGAGTTCTTGAAGTGGTGGCCTAACTACGGCTACACTAGAAGAACAGTATTTGGTATCT
GCGCTCTGCTGAAGCCAGTTACCTTCGGAAAAAGAGTTGGTAGCTCTTGATCCGGCAAACAAACCACCGC
TGGTAGCGGTGGTTTTTTTGTTTGCAAGCAGCAGATTACGCGCAGAAAAAAAGGATCTCAAGAAGATCCT
TTGATCTTTTCTACGGGGTCTGACGCTCAGTGGAACGAAAACTCACGTTAAGGGATTTTGGTCATGAGAT
TATCAAAAAGGATCTTCACCTAGATCCTTTTAAATTAAAAATGAAGTTTTAAATCAATCTAAAGTATATA
TGAGTAAACTTGGTCTGACAGTTACCAATGCTTAATCAGTGAGGCACCTATCTCAGCGATCTGTCTATTT
CGTTCATCCATAGTTGCCTGACTCCCCGTCGTGTAGATAACTACGATACGGGAGGGCTTACCATCTGGCC
CCAGTGCTGCAATGATACCGCGAGACCCACGCTCACCGGCTCCAGATTTATCAGCAATAAACCAGCCAGC
CGGAAGGGCCGAGCGCAGAAGTGGTCCTGCAACTTTATCCGCCTCCATCCAGTCTATTAATTGTTGCCGG
GAAGCTAGAGTAAGTAGTTCGCCAGTTAATAGTTTGCGCAACGTTGTTGCCATTGCTACAGGCATCGTGG
TGTCACGCTCGTCGTTTGGTATGGCTTCATTCAGCTCCGGTTCCCAACGATCAAGGCGAGTTACATGATC
CCCCATGTTGTGCAAAAAAGCGGTTAGCTCCTTCGGTCCTCCGATCGTTGTCAGAAGTAAGTTGGCCGCA
GTGTTATCACTCATGGTTATGGCAGCACTGCATAATTCTCTTACTGTCATGCCATCCGTAAGATGCTTTT
CTGTGACTGGTGAGTACTCAACCAAGTCATTCTGAGAATAGTGTATGCGGCGACCGAGTTGCTCTTGCCC
GGCGTCAATACGGGATAATACCGCGCCACATAGCAGAACTTTAAAAGTGCTCATCATTGGAAAACGTTCT
TCGGGGCGAAAACTCTCAAGGATCTTACCGCTGTTGAGATCCAGTTCGATGTAACCCACTCGTGCACCCA
ACTGATCTTCAGCATCTTTTACTTTCACCAGCGTTTCTGGGTGAGCAAAAACAGGAAGGCAAAATGCCGC
AAAAAAGGGAATAAGGGCGACACGGAAATGTTGAATACTCATACTCTTCCTTTTTCAATATTATTGAAGC
ATTTATCAGGGTTATTGTCTCATGAGCGGATACATATTTGAATGTATTTAGAAAAATAAACAAATAGGGG
TTCCGCGCACATTTCCCCGAAAAGTGCCACCTGACGTCTAAGAAACCATTATTATCATGACATTAACCTA
TAAAAATAGGCGTATCACGAGGCCCTTTCGTCTCGCGCGTTTCGGTGATGACGGTGAAAACCTCTGACAC
ATGCAGCTCCCGGAGACGGTCACAGCTTGTCTGTAAGCGGATGCCGGGAGCAGACAAGCCCGTCAGGGCG
CGTCAGCGGGTGTTGGCGGGTGTCGGGGCTGGCTTAACTATGCGGCATCAGAGCAGATTGTACTGAGAGT
GCACCATATGCGGTGTGAAATACCGCACAGATGCGT
Features (pLannotate 1.2.2; 23 found; start..end, strand, type, name):
     28..185     -  CDS            lacZα (fragment): LacZα fragment of β-galactosidase; lacZ fragment
    187..613     +  promoter       MT promoter: Drosophila metallothionein promoter
    720..5102    +  CDS            Ptp69D: PTP69_DROME - Also known as DPTP. Experimental evidence at protein level: Swiss-Prot protein existence level 1. Possible cell adhesion receptor. From Drosophila melanogaster (Fruit fly).
   5139..5849    +  CDS            Superfolder GFP: Superfolder GFP is a basic (constitutively fluorescent) green fluorescent protein published in 2005, derived from Aequorea victoria. It is reported to be a very rapidly-maturing weak dimer.
   5891..6025    -  polyA_signal   SV40 poly(A) signal: SV40 polyadenylation signal
   6107..6383    +  promoter       copia promoter: strong promoter from the Drosophila transposable element copia (Sinclair et al., 1986)
   6383..6409    +  misc_feature   MCS (fragment): pBluescript multiple cloning site
   6409..6429    -  misc_feature   MCS (fragment): pUC18/19 multiple cloning site
   6500..7099    +  CDS            PuroR: puromycin N-acetyltransferase; pac from Streptomyces alboniger; confers resistance to puromycin
   7149..7214    +  CDS            dmpM (fragment): DMPM_STRAD - Protein inferred from homology: Swiss-Prot protein existence level 3. From Streptomyces alboniger.
   7221..7251    +  misc_feature   MCS (fragment): pBluescript multiple cloning site
   7264..7398    +  polyA_signal   SV40 poly(A) signal: SV40 polyadenylation signal
   7420..7504    -  CDS            large T antigen (fragment): large T antigen from SV40 (simian virus 40)
   7504..7528    +  misc_feature   MCS (fragment): pUC18/19 multiple cloning site
   7565..7581    -  protein_bind   lac operator: The lac repressor binds to the lac operator to inhibit transcription in E. coli. This inhibition can be relieved by adding lactose or isopropyl-β-D-thiogalactopyranoside (IPTG). lac repressor encoded by lacI
   7589..7619    -  promoter       lac promoter: promoter for the E. coli lac operon
   7634..7655    -  protein_bind   CAP binding site: CAP binding activates transcription in the presence of cAMP. E. coli catabolite activator protein
   7668..7760    -  CDS            lacI (fragment): lac repressor; lacI; The lac repressor binds to the lac operator to inhibit transcription in E. coli. This inhibition can be relieved by adding lactose or isopropyl-β-D-thiogalactopyranoside (IPTG).
   7943..8531    -  rep_origin     ori: high-copy-number ColE1/pMB1/pBR322/pUC origin of replication
   8702..9562    -  CDS            AmpR: β-lactamase; bla; confers resistance to ampicillin, carbenicillin, and related antibiotics
   9563..9667    -  promoter       AmpR promoter: bla
   9762..9797    +  CDS            rop (fragment): Rop protein, which maintains plasmids at low copy number; rop
   9899..22      +  misc_feature   bom (fragment) (across the origin): basis of mobility region from pBR322
