[The description below was written by a language model from this plasmid's Addgene catalogue record and pLannotate feature annotations shown in this document.]
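Description:
pMT Ptp69D-GFP is an insect expression plasmid of about 10 kb, built on the pMT backbone for inducible expression of a fluorescently tagged receptor tyrosine phosphatase in Drosophila S2 cells. It is propagated in E. coli through a high-copy ColE1/pUC-type origin and selected with ampicillin via the β-lactamase gene and its native promoter. Scattered remnants of lacZα, lacI, the lac promoter/operator, rop, bom and several multiple cloning site fragments are leftovers of the pUC/pBR322-derived cloning history and have no role in the construct's function.

The payload is the Drosophila melanogaster Ptp69D coding sequence (also known as DPTP, annotated as a possible cell adhesion receptor), inserted by Gibson assembly downstream of the Drosophila metallothionein (MT) promoter. This promoter is induced by heavy-metal ions such as copper, so the timing and level of expression can be controlled. A GFP annotated as superfolder GFP follows Ptp69D on the same strand after a short gap, consistent with a C-terminal fusion that allows the protein's localisation to be followed by live imaging, and an SV40 polyadenylation signal lies downstream. The insert carries three amino acid substitutions (A53S, K105N and A98T), which the depositor states do not affect function.

A second cassette places the puromycin N-acetyltransferase gene under the strong copia transposon promoter with its own SV40 poly(A) signal, which would allow puromycin selection of stably transfected S2 cells. The associated publication concerns spatial control of Draper receptor signalling during apoptotic cell engulfment, though the record does not detail the specific role of this construct in that work.
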