Addgene plasmid #126663: pMT Ptp69D-GFP
Purpose: Inducible expression of Ptp69D-GFP in S2 cells
Depositing lab: Ron Vale. Depositing organization: University of California, San Francisco (UCSF). Publication: Spatial control of Draper receptor signaling initiates apoptotic cell engulfment. Williamson AP, Vale RD. J Cell Biol. 2018 Nov 5;217(11):3977-3992. doi: 10.1083/jcb.201711175. Epub 2018 Aug 23. PubMed 30139739.
Backbone
  Vector backbone: pMT
  Vector type: Insect Expression
Growth in bacteria
  Bacterial resistance: Ampicillin, 100 μg/mL
  Growth temperature: 37°C
  Growth strain: DH5alpha
  Copy number: High Copy
Gene/Insert
  Gene/Insert name: Ptp69D
  Mutation: A53S, K105N, and A98T- please see depositor comments
  Cloning method: Gibson Cloning
  Sequencing primers: 5′ CATCTCAGTGCAACTAAA
Terms and licenses: Academic/Nonprofit Terms; Industry Terms: Not Available to Industry
Depositor comments: Depositor confirms mutations do not affect function.
How to cite: pMT Ptp69D-GFP was a gift from Ron Vale (Addgene plasmid # 126663 ; http://n2t.net/addgene:126663 ; RRID:Addgene_126663)
